>Addgene plasmid #155332 | pROF366 | addgene full sequence | sequence record 311109 | Addgene NGS Result
TGTTTAACATCCAAGATTTGTTTTACATAATCGTTACGGTTACTAAAGTTTAATTTATGATGTTTTAAAA
CAAATTGAGACTAAATTTCTAAAAGAAACATATACGTACATGTGTGTAGCTGCGTATATATATAGAATGG
TGGGGCTAAAAGCTAATGATGTGTACATTAATTGGACATTTGATGTGGCTGGATTGGACCCAACTTGCTC
TTTGATAGAGACCTAACTAAGACAATTTTGCTCTTCATTCATTTCTCCCGTATACATAATTGAATTAACT
GTACATAATGTTTCACAACAAGCGATCTAGCTATATATTTCAAAATAACAGAGACTGATATTTTAATCTG
GTCTTCTAAGCTCTAACGTCAAATTAAAAAAAAAATCCGATCTTCTAATTAATTAGAAGAAATCAATTAT
AGAACCTCTCTCTTTAATTTCATTTATTTAAAACTGCTTGGAAATTTAATTATTCACTAAAGACTCACTA
TTCTCCTTAATTTATGATAATTTGTAGATCATATGTTCAGTTTTTATTTATTTGCCATTCGAATGTTGAG
TTTTAATTAAACCAATATGTTAATATTCGAATTAAAAAAACTTACCTATAATTCACTTATTTAAAAACAT
AAAATAATAATAATTGCATCACCGTGATACAAAGCAACCTCACAAGTCACAACTCTCGTGACTACAAAGA
TCACTCATTAAACAAACCTTCCTGCCTTCTTTTTTTCTACTTGGGCACCTCGACCGATCGAAGACTATTC
TTGGGATCTGCTTCAAAAACGACTATATGTTCTAAATCCACTTCGTATGATGACGAACATTTGGTTTACT
ACTGAAGATAGAGATTACGTCCTTCTAATTAGAAGTAATTAATTATTTTAGTATTTGGAAGCTAATGGTG
GAGATGTAACCGTATCTTAGTGGATCGAGATATTGTATATAAAATATGTATGCTACATCGAATAATAAAC
TGAAAGAGAGTAAAAAGGGATATTTAATGGGAAGAAAAGAAGGGTGGAGATGTAACAAAGGCGAAGATAA
TGGATATTCTTGGGATGTTGTCTTCAAGGCCACGAGCTTAGATTCTTTTAGTTTTGCTCAATTTGTTAAG
TTTCTACTTTTCCTTTTGTTGCTTACTACTTTTGCTCATGATCTCCATATACATATCATACATATATATA
GTATACTATCTTTAGACTGATTTCTCTATACACTATCTTTTAACTTATGTATCGTTTCAAAACTCAGGAC
GTACATGTTTAAATTTGGTTATATAACCACGACCATTTCAAGTATATATGTCATACCATACCAGATTTAA
TATAACTTCTATGAAGAAAATACATAAAGTTGGATTAAAATGCAAGTGACATCTTTTTAGCATAGGTTCA
TTTGGCATAGAAGAAATATATAACTAAAAATGAACTTTAACTTAAATAGATTTTACTATATTACAATTTT
TTCTTTTTACATGGTCTAATTTATTTTTCTAAAATTAGTATAATTGTTGTTTTGATGAAACAATAATACC
GTAAGCAATAGTTGCTAAAAGATGTCCAAATATTTATAAATTACAAAGTAAATCAAATAAGGAAGAAGAC
ACGTGGAAAACACCAAATAAGAGAAGAAATGGAAAAAACAGAAAGAAATTTTTTAACAAGAAAAATCAAT
TAGTCCTCAAACCTGAGATATTTAAAGTAATCAACTAAAACAGGAACACTTGACTAACAAAGAAATTTGA
AACGTGGTCCAACTTTCACTTAATTATATTGTTTTCTCTAAGGCTTATGCAATATATGCCTTAAGCAAAT
GCCGAATCTGTTTTTTTTTTTTTGTTATTGGATATTGACTGAAAATAAGGGGTTTTTTCACACTTGAAGA
TCTCAAAAGAGAAAACTATTACAACGGAAATTCATTGTAAAAGAAGTGATTAAGCAAATTGAGCAAAGGT
TTTTATGTGGTTTATTTCATTATATGATTGACATCAAATTGTATATATATGGTTGTTTTATTTAACAATA
TATATGGATATAACGTACAAACTAAATATGTTTGATTGACGAAAAAAAATATATGTATGTTTGATTAACA
ACATAGCACATATTCAACTGATTTTTGTCCTGATCATCTACAACTTAATAAGAACACACAACATTGAACA
AATCTTTGACAAAATACTATTTTTGGGTTTGAAATTTTGAATACTTACAATTATTCTTCTCGATCTTCCT
CTCTTTCCTTAAATCCTGCGTACAAATCCGTCGACGCAATACATTACACAGTTGTCAATTGGTTCTCAGC
TCTACCAAAAACATCTATTGCCAAAAGAAAGGTCTATTTGTACTTCACTGTTACAGCTGAGAACATTAAA
TATAATAAGCAAATTTGATAAAACAAAGGGTTCTCACCTTATTCCAAAAGAATAGTGTAAAATAGGGTAA
TAGAGAAATGTTAATAAAAGGAAATTAAAAATAGATATTTTGGTTGGTTCAGATTTTGTTTCGTAGATCT
ACAGGGAAATCTCCGCCGTCAATGCAAAGCGAAGGTGACACTTGGGGAAGGACCAGTGGTCCGTACAATG
TTACTTACCCATTTCTCTTCACGAGACGTCGATAATCAAATTGTTTATTTTCATATTTTTAAGTCCGCAG
TTTTATTAAAAAATCATGGACCCGACATTAGTACGAGATATACCAATGAGAAGTCGACACGCAAATCCTA
AAGAAACCACTGTGGTTTTTGCAAACAAGAGAAACCAGCTTTAGCTTTTCCCTAAAACCACTCTTACCCA
AATCTCTCCATAAATAAAGATCCCGAGACTCAAACACAAGTCTTTTTATAAAGGAAAGAAAGAAAAACTT
TCCTAATTGGTTCATACCAAAGTCTGAGCTCTTCTTTATATCTCTCTTGTAGTTTCTTATTGGGGGTCTT
TGTTTTGTTTGGTTCTTTTAGAGTAAGAAGTTTCTTAAAAAAGGATCAAAAATGGAATTCGAGCTCGCCC
GGGGATCCTCTAGAGTCAGCTTCCGCTCAATTGGCTGCGCTGGCGCTAGCATGGAAGACGCCAAAAACAT
AAAGAAAGGCCCGGCGCCATTCTATCCGCTGGAAGATGGAACCGCTGGAGAGCAACTGCATAAGGCTATG
AAGAGATACGCCCTGGTTCCTGGAACAATTGCTTTTACAGATGCACATATCGAGGTGGACATCACTTACG
CTGAGTACTTCGAAATGTCCGTTCGGTTGGCAGAAGCTATGAAACGATATGGGCTGAATACAAATCACAG
AATCGTCGTATGCAGTGAAAACTCTCTTCAATTCTTTATGCCGGTGTTGGGCGCGTTATTTATCGGAGTT
GCAGTTGCGCCCGCGAACGACATTTATAATGAACGTGAATTGCTCAACAGTATGGGCATTTCGCAGCCTA
CCGTGGTGTTCGTTTCCAAAAAGGGGTTGCAAAAAATTTTGAACGTGCAAAAAAAGCTCCCAATCATCCA
AAAAATTATTATCATGGATTCTAAAACGGATTACCAGGGATTTCAGTCGATGTACACGTTCGTCACATCT
CATCTACCTCCCGGTTTTAATGAATACGATTTTGTGCCAGAGTCCTTCGATAGGGACAAGACAATTGCAC
TGATCATGAACTCCTCTGGATCTACTGGTCTGCCTAAAGGTGTCGCTCTGCCTCATAGAACTGCCTGCGT
GAGATTCTCGCATGCCAGAGATCCTATTTTTGGCAATCAAATCATTCCGGATACTGCGATTTTAAGTGTT
GTTCCATTCCATCACGGTTTTGGAATGTTTACTACACTCGGATATTTGATATGTGGATTTCGAGTCGTCT
TAATGTATAGATTTGAAGAAGAGCTGTTTCTGAGGAGCCTTCAGGATTACAAGATTCAAAGTGCGCTGCT
GGTGCCAACCCTATTCTCCTTCTTCGCCAAAAGCACTCTGATTGACAAATACGATTTATCTAATTTACAC
GAAATTGCTTCTGGTGGCGCTCCCCTCTCTAAGGAAGTCGGGGAAGCGGTTGCCAAGAGGTTCCATCTGC
CAGGTATCAGGCAAGGATATGGGCTCACTGAGACTACATCAGCTATTCTGATTACACCCGAGGGGGATGA
TAAACCGGGCGCGGTCGGTAAAGTTGTTCCATTTTTTGAAGCGAAGGTTGTGGATCTGGATACCGGGAAA
ACGCTGGGCGTTAATCAAAGAGGCGAACTGTGTGTGAGAGGTCCTATGATTATGTCCGGTTATGTAAACA
ATCCGGAAGCGACCAACGCCTTGATTGACAAGGATGGATGGCTACATTCTGGAGACATAGCTTACTGGGA
CGAAGACGAACACTTCTTCATCGTTGACCGCCTGAAGTCTCTGATTAAGTACAAAGGCTATCAGGTGGCT
CCCGCTGAATTGGAATCCATCTTGCTCCAACACCCCAACATCTTCGACGCAGGTGTCGCAGGTCTTCCCG
ACGATGACGCCGGTGAACTTCCCGCCGCCGTTGTTGTTTTGGAGCACGGAAAGACGATGACGGAAAAAGA
GATCGTGGATTACGTCGCCAGTCAAGTAACAACCGCGAAAAAGTTGCGCGGAGGAGTTGTGTTTGTGGAC
GAAGTACCGAAAGGTCTTACCGGAAAACTCGACGCAAGAAAAATCAGAGAGATCCTCATAAAGGCCAAGA
AGGGCGGAAAGATCGCCGTGTAAGCGGCCGCGGCCGGCCCGGGCGCGCCTGATCAATCGATGTTTAAACT
TAAAACAGCTCTGGGGTTGTACCCACCCCAGAGGCCCACGTGGCGGCTAGTACTCCGGTATTGCGGTACC
CTTGTACGCCTGTTTTATACTCCCTTCCCGTAACTTAGACGCGCAAAACCAAGTTCAATAGAAGGGGGTA
CAAACCAGTACCACCACGAACAAGCACTTCTGTTTCCCCGGTGATGTCGTATAGACTGCTTGCGTGGTTG
AAAGCGACGGATCCGTTATCCGCTTATGTACTTCGAGAAGCCCAGTACCACCTCGGAATCTTCGATGCGT
TGCGCTCAGCACTCAACCCCAGAGTGTAGCTTAGGCTGATGAGTCTGGACATCCCTCACCGGTGACGGTG
GTCCAGGCTGCGTTGGCGGCCTACCTATGGCTAACGCCATGGGACGCTAGTTGTGAACAAGGTGTGAAGA
GCCTATTGAGCTACATAAGAATCCTCCGGCCCCTGAATGCGGCTAATCCCAACCTCGGAGCAGGTGGTCA
CAAACCAGTGATTGGCCTGTCGTAACGCGCAAGTCCGTGGCGGAACCGACTACTTTGGGTGTCCGTGTTT
CCTTTTATTTTATTGTGGCTGCTTATGGTGACAATCACAGATTGTTATCATAAAGCGAATTGGATTCTCG
AGACTAGTGCGATCGCTTAATTAATTTAAATACGCGTTTAAACAGATCCAGATCTTATTAAAGCAGAACT
TGTTTATTGCAGCTTATAATGGTTACAAATAAAGCAATAGCATCACAAATTTCACAAATAAAGCATTTTT
TTCACTGCATTCTAGTTGTGGTTTGTCCAAACTCATCAATGTATCTTATCATGTCTGGTCGACTCTAGAC
TCTTCCGCTTCCTCGCTCACTGACTCGCTGCGCTCGGTCGTTCGGCTGCGGCGAGCGGTATCAGCTCACT
CAAAGGCGGTAATACGGTTATCCACAGAATCAGGGGATAACGCAGGAAAGAACATGTGAGCAAAAGGCCA
GCAAAAGGCCAGGAACCGTAAAAAGGCCGCGTTGCTGGCGTTTTTCCATAGGCTCCGCCCCCCTGACGAG
CATCACAAAAATCGACGCTCAAGTCAGAGGTGGCGAAACCCGACAGGACTATAAAGATACCAGGCGTTTC
CCCCTGGAAGCTCCCTCGTGCGCTCTCCTGTTCCGACCCTGCCGCTTACCGGATACCTGTCCGCCTTTCT
CCCTTCGGGAAGCGTGGCGCTTTCTCATAGCTCACGCTGTAGGTATCTCAGTTCGGTGTAGGTCGTTCGC
TCCAAGCTGGGCTGTGTGCACGAACCCCCCGTTCAGCCCGACCGCTGCGCCTTATCCGGTAACTATCGTC
TTGAGTCCAACCCGGTAAGACACGACTTATCGCCACTGGCAGCAGCCACTGGTAACAGGATTAGCAGAGC
GAGGTATGTAGGCGGTGCTACAGAGTTCTTGAAGTGGTGGCCTAACTACGGCTACACTAGAAGAACAGTA
TTTGGTATCTGCGCTCTGCTGAAGCCAGTTACCTTCGGAAAAAGAGTTGGTAGCTCTTGATCCGGCAAAC
AAACCACCGCTGGTAGCGGTGGTTTTTTTGTTTGCAAGCAGCAGATTACGCGCAGAAAAAAAGGATCTCA
AGAAGATCCTTTGATCTTTTCTACGGGGTCTGACGCTCAGTGGAACGAAAACTCACGTTAAGGGATTTTG
GTCATGAGATTATCAAAAAGGATCTTCACCTAGATCCTTTTAAATTAAAAATGAAGTTTTAAATCAATCT
AAAGTATATATGAGTAAACTTGGTCTGACAGTTACCAATGCTTAATCAGTGAGGCACCTATCTCAGCGAT
CTGTCTATTTCGTTCATCCATAGTTGCCTGACTCCCCGTCGTGTAGATAACTACGATACGGGAGGGCTTA
CCATCTGGCCCCAGTGCTGCAATGATACCGCGAGACCCACGCTCACCGGCTCCAGATTTATCAGCAATAA
ACCAGCCAGCCGGAAGGGCCGAGCGCAGAAGTGGTCCTGCAACTTTATCCGCCTCCATCCAGTCTATTAA
TTGTTGCCGGGAAGCTAGAGTAAGTAGTTCGCCAGTTAATAGTTTGCGCAACGTTGTTGCCATTGCTACA
GGCATCGTGGTGTCACGCTCGTCGTTTGGTATGGCTTCATTCAGCTCCGGTTCCCAACGATCAAGGCGAG
TTACATGATCCCCCATGTTGTGCAAAAAAGCGGTTAGCTCCTTCGGTCCTCCGATCGTTGTCAGAAGTAA
GTTGGCCGCAGTGTTATCACTCATGGTTATGGCAGCACTGCATAATTCTCTTACTGTCATGCCATCCGTA
AGATGCTTTTCTGTGACTGGTGAGTACTCAACCAAGTCATTCTGAGAATAGTGTATGCGGCGACCGAGTT
GCTCTTGCCCGGCGTCAATACGGGATAATACCGCGCCACATAGCAGAACTTTAAAAGTGCTCATCATTGG
AAAACGTTCTTCGGGGCGAAAACTCTCAAGGATCTTACCGCTGTTGAGATCCAGTTCGATGTAACCCACT
CGTGCACCCAACTGATCTTCAGCATCTTTTACTTTCACCAGCGTTTCTGGGTGAGCAAAAACAGGAAGGC
AAAATGCCGCAAAAAAGGGAATAAGGGCGACACGGAAATGTTGAATACTCATACTCTTCCTTTTTCAATA
TTATTGAAGCATTTATCAGGGTTATTGTCTCATGAGCGGATACATATTTGAATGTATTTAGAAAAATAAA
CAAATAGGGGTTCCGCGCACATTTCCCCGAAAAGTGCCACCTGACGTCGTCGACGATCGACCTGCAG
Features (pLannotate 1.2.2; 7 found; start..end, strand, type, name):
   3061..4713    +  CDS            luciferase: firefly luciferase; luc+; enhanced luc+ version of the luciferase gene
   4759..4849    +  ncRNA          Entero 5 CRE: Accession: RF00386 - Enterovirus 5' cloverleaf cis-acting replication element
   5147..5398    +  ncRNA          IRES Picorna: Accession: RF00229 - Picornavirus internal ribosome entry site (IRES)
   5457..5578    +  polyA_signal   SV40 poly(A) signal: SV40 polyadenylation signal
   5783..6371    -  rep_origin     ori: high-copy-number ColE1/pMB1/pBR322/pUC origin of replication
   6542..7402    -  CDS            AmpR: β-lactamase; bla; confers resistance to ampicillin, carbenicillin, and related antibiotics
   7403..7507    -  promoter       AmpR promoter: bla
