[The description below was written by a language model from this plasmid's Addgene catalogue record and pLannotate feature annotations shown in this document.]
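Description:
pROF366 is a plant expression reporter plasmid built on the pKM081 backbone, in which firefly luciferase (FLuc) is placed under the control of the Arabidopsis thaliana AP1 (APETALA1) promoter. The insert, recorded as PAtAP1-FLuc-TSV40, was assembled by Gibson cloning and combines the plant promoter with a synthetic reporter cassette. In the 7,557 nt sequenced record, the annotated payload begins with the enhanced luc+ version of the luciferase coding sequence and ends with an SV40 polyadenylation signal that serves as the terminator. The roughly 3 kb upstream of the luciferase gene carries no automatic annotation; it presumably holds the AtAP1 promoter named in the catalogue entry, but the feature table does not confirm this.

Between the luciferase stop and the SV40 poly(A) signal, the annotation software also detected an enterovirus 5' cloverleaf element and a picornavirus IRES. No second coding sequence is annotated downstream of them, and the catalogue entry does not mention them. They may be remnants of the parental backbone rather than functional parts of this design, but the record does not explain their role.

The plasmid is propagated in E. coli through a high-copy ColE1/pUC-type origin and selected with ampicillin via the β-lactamase gene and its native promoter. No T-DNA borders, plant selection marker or plant replication elements are annotated, which is consistent with direct DNA delivery for transient expression rather than Agrobacterium-mediated transformation, although the record does not specify the delivery route. It serves as a luminescent readout of AtAP1 promoter activity and was deposited in connection with work on optogenetic control of gene expression in plants.
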