Addgene plasmid #155332: pROF366
Purpose: Expression of FLuc under the control of AtAP1 promoter
Depositing lab: Matias Zurbriggen. Depositing organization: Heinrich-Heine-Universitaet Duesseldorf. Publication: Optogenetic control of gene expression in plants in the presence of ambient white light. Ochoa-Fernandez R, Abel NB, Wieland FG, Schlegel J, Koch LA, Miller JB, Engesser R, Giuriani G, Brandl SM, Timmer J, Weber W, Ott T, Simon R, Zurbriggen MD. Nat Methods. 2020 Jul;17(7):717-725. doi: 10.1038/s41592-020-0868-y. Epub 2020 Jun 29. PubMed 32601426.
Backbone
  Vector backbone: pKM081
  Vector type: Plant Expression, Luciferase, Synthetic Biology
Growth in bacteria
  Bacterial resistance: Ampicillin, 100 μg/mL
  Growth temperature: 37°C
  Growth strain: DH5alpha
  Copy number: Unknown
Gene/Insert
  Gene/Insert name: PAtAP1-FLuc-TSV40
  Species: A. thaliana (mustard weed), Synthetic
  Cloning method: Gibson Cloning
  Sequencing primers: 5′ Amp-R; 3′ SV40pA-R; pBR322ori-F
Terms and licenses: Academic/Nonprofit Terms; Industry Terms: Not Available to Industry
How to cite: pROF366 was a gift from Matias Zurbriggen (Addgene plasmid # 155332 ; http://n2t.net/addgene:155332 ; RRID:Addgene_155332)
